>Addgene plasmid #138835 | pPD303 VP64-ZF43 | addgene full sequence | sequence record 321725 | Addgene NGS Result
GACGGATCGGGAGATCTCCCGATCCCCTATGGTGCACTCTCAGTACAATCTGCTCTGATGCCGCATAGTT
AAGCCAGTATCTGCTCCCTGCTTGTGTGTTGGAGGTCGCTGAGTAGTGCGCGAGCAAAATTTAAGCTACA
ACAAGGCAAGGCTTGACCGACAATTGCATGAAGAATCTGCTTAGGGTTAGGCGTTTTGCGCTGCTTCGCG
ATGTACGGGCCAGATATACGCGTTGACATTGATTATTGACTAGTTATTAATAGTAATCAATTACGGGGTC
ATTAGTTCATAGCCCATATATGGAGTTCCGCGTTACATAACTTACGGTAAATGGCCCGCCTGGCTGACCG
CCCAACGACCCCCGCCCATTGACGTCAATAATGACGTATGTTCCCATAGTAACGCCAATAGGGACTTTCC
ATTGACGTCAATGGGTGGAGTATTTACGGTAAACTGCCCACTTGGCAGTACATCAAGTGTATCATATGCC
AAGTACGCCCCCTATTGACGTCAATGACGGTAAATGGCCCGCCTGGCATTATGCCCAGTACATGACCTTA
TGGGACTTTCCTACTTGGCAGTACATCTACGTATTAGTCATCGCTATTACCATGGTGATGCGGTTTTGGC
AGTACATCAATGGGCGTGGATAGCGGTTTGACTCACGGGGATTTCCAAGTCTCCACCCCATTGACGTCAA
TGGGAGTTTGTTTTGGCACCAAAATCAACGGGACTTTCCAAAATGTCGTAACAACTCCGCCCCATTGACG
CAAATGGGCGGTAGGCGTGTACGGTGGGAGGTCTATATAAGCAGAGCTCTCTGGCTAACTAGAGAACCCA
CTGCTTACTGGCTTATCGAAATTAATACGACTCACTATAGGGAGTCCCAAGCTGGCTAGCGCCACCATGG
ATTATAAGGATCACGATGGCGACTACAAGGACCACGATATTGACTACAAAGACGATGACGATAAAATGGC
TCCTAAGAAAAAGCGCAAAGTCGGTATCCATGGCGTTCCCGGATCAGACGCATTGGACGATTTTGATCTG
GATATGCTGGGAAGTGACGCCCTCGATGATTTTGACCTTGACATGCTTGGTTCGGATGCCCTTGATGACT
TTGACCTCGACATGCTCGGCAGTGACGCCCTTGATGATTTCGACCTGGACATGCTGATTAACTCTAGAAG
TTCCGGATCTTCTGGTTCTGGTTCTGGTTCAGGATCCGGTACCGGTGGAGCTAGACCCGGGGAGCGCCCC
TTCCAGTGTCGCATTTGCATGCGGAACTTTTCGCGCCAGGACAGGCTTGACAGGCATACCCGTACTCATA
CCGGTGAAAAACCGTTTCAGTGTCGGATCTGTATGCGAAATTTCTCCCAGAAGGAGCACTTGGCGGGGCA
TCTACGTACGCACACCGGCGAGAAGCCATTCCAATGCCGAATATGCATGCGCAACTTCAGTCGCCGCGAC
AACCTGAACCGGCACCTAAAAACCCACCTGAGAGGATCTTAAGCGGCCGCTCGAGTCTAGAGGGCCCGTT
TAAACCCGCTGATCAGCCTCGACTGTGCCTTCTAGTTGCCAGCCATCTGTTGTTTGCCCCTCCCCCGTGC
CTTCCTTGACCCTGGAAGGTGCCACTCCCACTGTCCTTTCCTAATAAAATGAGGAAATTGCATCGCATTG
TCTGAGTAGGTGTCATTCTATTCTGGGGGGTGGGGTGGGGCAGGACAGCAAGGGGGAGGATTGGGAAGTC
AATAGCAGGCATGCTGGGGATGCGGTGGGCTCTATGGCTTCTGAGGCGGAAAGAACCAGCTGGGGCTCTA
GGGGGTATCCCC
[124 nt withheld, positions 1833-1956]
C
[91 nt withheld, positions 1958-2048]
A
[49 nt withheld, positions 2050-2098]
CCTTTGACGTTGGAGTCCACGTTCTTT
[37 nt withheld, positions 2126-2162]
ACCCTATCTCGGTCTATTCTTTTGATTTATAAGGGATTTTGCCGATTTCGGCCTATTGGTTAAAAAATGA
GCTGATTTAACAAAAATTTAACGCGAATTAATTCTGTGGAATGTGTGTCAGTTAGGCTCAATTAGTCAGC
AACCATAGTCCCGCCCCTAACTCCGCCCATCCCGCCCCTAACTCCGCCCAGTTCCGCCCATTCTCCGCCC
CATGGCTGACTAATTTTTTTTATTTATGCAGAGGCCGAGGCCGCCTCTGCCTCTGAGCTATTCCAGAAGT
AGTGAGGAGGCTTTTTTGGAGGCCTAGGCTTTTGCAAAAAGCTCCCGGGAGCTTGTATATCCATTTTCGG
AGGTTGGGCTTCGGAATCGTTTTCCGGGACGCCGGCTGGATGATCCTCCAGCGCGGGGATCTCATGCTGG
AGTTCTTCGCCCACCCCAACTTGTTTATTGCAGCTTATAATGGTTACAAATAAAGCAATAGCATCACAAA
TTTCACAAATAAAGCATTTTTTTCACTGCATTCTAGTTGTGGTTTGTCCAAACTCATCAATGTATCTTAT
CATGTCTGTATACCGTCGACCTCTAGCTAGAGCTTGGCGTAATCATGGTCATAGCTGTTTCCTGTGTGAA
ATTGTTATCCGCTCACAATTCCACACAACATACGAGCCGGAAGCATAAAGTGTAAAGCCTGGGGTGCCTA
ATGAGTGAGCTAACTCACATTAATTGCGTTGCGCTCACTGCCCGCTTTCCAGTCGGGAAACCTGTCGTGC
CAGCTGCATTAATGAATCGGCCAACGCGCGGGGAGAGGCGGTTTGCGTATTGGGCGCTCTTCCGCTTCCT
CGCTCACTGACTCGCTGCGCTCGGTCGTTCGGCTGCGGCGAGCGGTATCAGCTCACTCAAAGGCGGTAAT
ACGGTTATCCACAGAATCAGGGGATAACGCAGGAAAGAACATGTGAGCAAAAGGCCAGCAAAAGGCCAGG
AACCGTAAAAAGGCCGCGTTGCTGGCGTTTTTCCATAGGCTCCGCCCCCCTGACGAGCATCACAAAAATC
GACGCTCAAGTCAGAGGTGGCGAAACCCGACAGGACTATAAAGATACCAGGCGTTTCCCCCTGGAAGCTC
CCTCGTGCGCTCTCCTGTTCCGACCCTGCCGCTTACCGGATACCTGTCCGCCTTTCTCCCTTCGGGAAGC
GTGGCGCTTTCTCATAGCTCACGCTGTAGGTATCTCAGTTCGGTGTAGGTCGTTCGCTCCAAGCTGGGCT
GTGTGCACGAACCCCCCGTTCAGCCCGACCGCTGCGCCTTATCCGGTAACTATCGTCTTGAGTCCAACCC
GGTAAGACACGACTTATCGCCACTGGCAGCAGCCACTGGTAACAGGATTAGCAGAGCGAGGTATGTAGGC
GGTGCTACAGAGTTCTTGAAGTGGTGGCCTAACTACGGCTACACTAGAAGAACAGTATTTGGTATCTGCG
CTCTGCTGAAGCCAGTTACCTTCGGAAAAAGAGTTGGTAGCTCTTGATCCGGCAAACAAACCACCGCTGG
TAGCGGTGGTTTTTTTGTTTGCAAGCAGCAGATTACGCGCAGAAAAAAAGGATCTCAAGAAGATCCTTTG
ATCTTTTCTACGGGGTCTGACGCTCAGTGGAACGAAAACTCACGTTAAGGGATTTTGGTCATGAGATTAT
CAAAAAGGATCTTCACCTAGATCCTTTTAAATTAAAAATGAAGTTTTAAATCAATCTAAAGTATATATGA
GTAAACTTGGTCTGACAGTTACCAATGCTTAATCAGTGAGGCACCTATCTCAGCGATCTGTCTATTTCGT
TCATCCATAGTTGCCTGACTCCCCGTCGTGTAGATAACTACGATACGGGAGGGCTTACCATCTGGCCCCA
GTGCTGCAATGATACCGCGAGATCCACGCTCACCGGCTCCAGATTTATCAGCAATAAACCAGCCAGCCGG
AAGGGCCGAGCGCAGAAGTGGTCCTGCAACTTTATCCGCCTCCATCCAGTCTATTAATTGTTGCCGGGAA
GCTAGAGTAAGTAGTTCGCCAGTTAATAGTTTGCGCAACGTTGTTGCCATTGCTACAGGCATCGTGGTGT
CACGCTCGTCGTTTGGTATGGCTTCATTCAGCTCCGGTTCCCAACGATCAAGGCGAGTTACATGATCCCC
CATGTTGTGCAAAAAAGCGGTTAGCTCCTTCGGTCCTCCGATCGTTGTCAGAAGTAAGTTGGCCGCAGTG
TTATCACTCATGGTTATGGCAGCACTGCATAATTCTCTTACTGTCATGCCATCCGTAAGATGCTTTTCTG
TGACTGGTGAGTACTCAACCAAGTCATTCTGAGAATAGTGTATGCGGCGACCGAGTTGCTCTTGCCCGGC
GTCAATACGGGATAATACCGCGCCACATAGCAGAACTTTAAAAGTGCTCATCATTGGAAAACGTTCTTCG
GGGCGAAAACTCTCAAGGATCTTACCGCTGTTGAGATCCAGTTCGATGTAACCCACTCGTGCACCCAACT
GATCTTCAGCATCTTTTACTTTCACCAGCGTTTCTGGGTGAGCAAAAACAGGAAGGCAAAATGCCGCAAA
AAAGGGAATAAGGGCGACACGGAAATGTTGAATACTCATACTCTTCCTTTTTCAATATTATTGAAGCATT
TATCAGGGTTATTGTCTCATGAGCGGATACATATTTGAATGTATTTAGAAAAATAAACAAATAGGGGTTC
CGCGCACATTTCCCCGAAAAGTGCCACCTGACGTC
Features (pLannotate 1.2.2; 21 found; start..end, strand, type, name):
     28..80      -  misc_feature   bom (fragment): basis of mobility region from pBR322
    235..614     +  enhancer       CMV enhancer: human cytomegalovirus immediate early enhancer
    615..818     +  promoter       CMV promoter: human cytomegalovirus (CMV) immediate early promoter
    814..847     +  LTR            5' LTR (truncated) (fragment): truncated 5' long terminal repeat (LTR) from HIV-1
    863..881     +  promoter       T7 promoter: promoter for bacteriophage T7 RNA polymerase
    952..975     +  CDS            3xFLAG (fragment): three tandem FLAG® epitope tags
   1147..1163    +  CDS            VP96 (fragment): 6 tandem repeats of the minimal activation domain of herpes simplex virus VP16 (Cheng et al., 2013)
   1563..1674    +  polyA_signal   bGH poly(A) signal: bovine growth hormone polyadenylation signal
   1791..1812    +  promoter       SV40 promoter (fragment): SV40 enhancer and early promoter
   1833..2261    +  rep_origin     f1 ori (sequence partly withheld): f1 bacteriophage origin of replication; arrow indicates direction of (+) strand synthesis
   2266..2288    +  promoter       SV40 promoter (fragment): SV40 enhancer and early promoter
   2289..2480    +  promoter       SV40 promoter: SV40 early promoter
   2507..2605    +  CDS            ble (fragment): BLE_KLEPN - Experimental evidence at protein level: Swiss-Prot protein existence level 1. Binding protein with a strong affinity to the bleomycin family of antibiotics. Binds to CL990; an antimitotic-antibiotic compound. From Klebsiella pneumoniae.
   2600..2721    +  polyA_signal   SV40 poly(A) signal: SV40 polyadenylation signal
   2794..2810    -  protein_bind   lac operator: The lac repressor binds to the lac operator to inhibit transcription in E. coli. This inhibition can be relieved by adding lactose or isopropyl-β-D-thiogalactopyranoside (IPTG). lac repressor encoded by lacI
   2818..2848    -  promoter       lac promoter: promoter for the E. coli lac operon
   2863..2884    -  protein_bind   CAP binding site: CAP binding activates transcription in the presence of cAMP. E. coli catabolite activator protein
   2897..2989    -  CDS            lacI (fragment): lac repressor; lacI; The lac repressor binds to the lac operator to inhibit transcription in E. coli. This inhibition can be relieved by adding lactose or isopropyl-β-D-thiogalactopyranoside (IPTG).
   3172..3760    -  rep_origin     ori: high-copy-number ColE1/pMB1/pBR322/pUC origin of replication
   3931..4791    -  CDS            AmpR: β-lactamase; bla; confers resistance to ampicillin, carbenicillin, and related antibiotics
   4792..4896    -  promoter       AmpR promoter: bla
