[The description below was written by a language model from this plasmid's Addgene catalogue record and pLannotate feature annotations shown in this document.]
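Description:
pPD303 VP64-ZF43 is a mammalian expression plasmid built on pPD005, a pcDNA-derived backbone adapted for Golden Gate assembly, and belongs to the COMET toolkit of parts for composing synthetic gene-regulatory programs in mammalian cells. It is propagated in E. coli as a high-copy plasmid through a ColE1/pUC-type origin and selected with ampicillin via the β-lactamase gene and its native promoter. An f1 origin is also present. The roughly 4.9 kb sequence retains other typical pcDNA remnants, including lac promoter/operator elements and a fragment of the pBR322 bom region.

The payload is a fully synthetic transcription factor, inserted by Gibson cloning, in which the VP64 activation domain (tandem repeats of the minimal herpes simplex virus VP16 activation motif) is fused to the engineered zinc-finger DNA-binding domain ZF43, with an N-terminal 3xFLAG tag for detection. Expression is driven constitutively by the human CMV immediate-early enhancer and promoter and terminated by the bovine growth hormone polyadenylation signal. A T7 promoter sits just upstream of the coding region. The automated annotation picks up only short fragments of the 3xFLAG and VP16-repeat sequences and does not annotate the zinc-finger domain itself, so the insert's identity rests on the catalogue entry. Downstream, an SV40 early promoter and SV40 poly(A) signal flank only a small fragment of a bleomycin-resistance gene, so no intact mammalian selection marker is evident, which points to use by transient transfection. The plasmid serves to supply a constitutive ZF43-targeted activator, presumably to switch on reporters or genes placed under promoters carrying matching zinc-finger binding sites.
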