Addgene plasmid #138835: pPD303 VP64-ZF43
Purpose: Constitutive expression of VP64-ZF43 under the CMV promoter.
Depositing lab: Joshua Leonard. Depositing organization: Northwestern University. Publication: The COMET toolkit for composing customizable genetic programs in mammalian cells. Donahue PS, Draut JW, Muldoon JJ, Edelstein HI, Bagheri N, Leonard JN. Nat Commun. 2020 Feb 7;11(1):779. doi: 10.1038/s41467-019-14147-5. PubMed 32034124.
Backbone
  Vector backbone: pPD005 pcDNA Golden Gate
  Vector type: Mammalian Expression, Synthetic Biology
Growth in bacteria
  Bacterial resistance: Ampicillin, 100 μg/mL
  Growth temperature: 37°C
  Growth strain: DH5alpha
  Copy number: High Copy
Gene/Insert
  Gene/Insert name: VP64-ZF43
  Species: Synthetic
  Promoter: CMV
  Tag / fusion protein: 3xFlag (N terminal on insert)
  Cloning method: Gibson Cloning
  Sequencing primers: 5′ CGCAAATGGGCGGTAGGCGTG; 3′ TAGAAGGCACAGTCGAGG
Terms and licenses: Academic/Nonprofit Terms; Industry Terms: Not Available to Industry
Depositor comments: Leonard Lab plasmid reference number: L1364
How to cite: pPD303 VP64-ZF43 was a gift from Joshua Leonard (Addgene plasmid # 138835 ; http://n2t.net/addgene:138835 ; RRID:Addgene_138835)
