>Addgene plasmid #138835 | pPD303 VP64-ZF43 | depositor partial sequence | sequence record 268337 | VP64-ZF43 gene
ATGGATTATAAGGATCACGATGGCGACTACAAGGACCACGATATTGACTACAAAGACGATGACGATAAAA
TGGCTCCTAAGAAAAAGCGCAAAGTCGGTATCCATGGCGTTCCCGGATCAGACGCATTGGACGATTTTGA
TCTGGATATGCTGGGAAGTGACGCCCTCGATGATTTTGACCTTGACATGCTTGGTTCGGATGCCCTTGAT
GACTTTGACCTCGACATGCTCGGCAGTGACGCCCTTGATGATTTCGACCTGGACATGCTGATTAACTCTA
GAAGTTCCGGATCTTCTGGTTCTGGTTCTGGTTCAGGATCCGGTACCGGTGGAGCTAGACCCGGGGAGCG
CCCCTTCCAGTGTCGCATTTGCATGCGGAACTTTTCGCGCCAGGACAGGCTTGACAGGCATACCCGTACT
CATACCGGTGAAAAACCGTTTCAGTGTCGGATCTGTATGCGAAATTTCTCCCAGAAGGAGCACTTGGCGG
GGCATCTACGTACGCACACCGGCGAGAAGCCATTCCAATGCCGAATATGCATGCGCAACTTCAGTCGCCG
CGACAACCTGAACCGGCACCTAAAAACCCACCTGAGAGGATCTTAA
